Addgene plasmid #49009: 1132 pME-Lin28
Purpose: full length coding sequence for zebrafish lin28 gene in gateway middle entry vector
Depositing lab: Nathan Lawson. Depositing organization: University of Massachusetts, Worcester. Publication: Post-transcriptional mechanisms contribute to Etv2 repression during vascular development. Moore JC, Sheppard S, Shestopalov IA, Chen JK, Lawson N. Dev Biol. 2013 Sep 11. pii: S0012-1606(13)00470-3. doi: 10.1016/j.ydbio.2013.08.028. PubMed 24036310.
Backbone
  Vector backbone: pdonr221
  Backbone manufacturer: invitrogen
  Backbone size w/o insert (bp): 2551
  Total vector size (bp): 3160
  Vector type: gateway middle entry
Growth in bacteria
  Bacterial resistance: Kanamycin, 50 μg/mL
  Growth temperature: 37°C
  Growth strain: Top10
  Copy number: Unknown
Gene/Insert
  Gene/Insert name: lin-28 homolog A (alt name: lin28a)
  Species: D. rerio (zebrafish)
  Insert size (bp): 609
  Entrez Gene: lin28ab (a.k.a. lin28, lin28a, sb:cb650, zgc:55584)
  Cloning method: Gateway Cloning
  Sequencing primers: 5′ m13F; 3′ m13R
Terms and licenses: Academic/Nonprofit Terms; Industry Terms: Not Available to Industry
How to cite: 1132 pME-Lin28 was a gift from Nathan Lawson (Addgene plasmid # 49009 ; http://n2t.net/addgene:49009 ; RRID:Addgene_49009)
