[The description below was written by a language model from this plasmid's Addgene catalogue record and pLannotate feature annotations shown in this document.]
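Description:
1132 pME-Lin28 is a Gateway middle entry clone built on the pDONR221 backbone, carrying the full-length coding sequence of the zebrafish (Danio rerio) lin28 gene, also recorded as lin-28 homolog A / lin28a. The plasmid totals 3,160 bp, of which about 609 bp is insert. It is maintained in E. coli through a high-copy ColE1/pUC-type origin of replication and selected with kanamycin via an aminoglycoside phosphotransferase (KanR) cassette.

The lin28a open reading frame sits between attL1 and attL2 sites, the configuration produced when a PCR product is recombined into a donor vector. These sites let the coding sequence be transferred directionally by an LR recombination reaction into attR-containing destination vectors. As a middle entry clone it is suited to multisite Gateway assemblies, in which a separate 5′ entry clone supplies the promoter and a 3′ entry clone supplies a tag or polyadenylation signal. The entry plasmid has no eukaryotic promoter or polyA signal of its own, so it serves as a shuttle for the coding sequence rather than an expression vector. The rrnB T1 and T2 terminators upstream of attL1 insulate the insert from read-through transcription in bacteria. A T7 promoter lies just outside attL2, oriented back toward the insert. The short lacI and lacZα fragments annotated are backbone remnants with no evident function.

Lin28a encodes an RNA-binding protein that blocks processing of pre-let-7 microRNAs and modulates translation of target mRNAs. The associated publication concerns post-transcriptional repression of Etv2 during vascular development, consistent with use of this clone to build zebrafish lin28 expression constructs, although the record does not specify particular downstream constructs.
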