Features (pLannotate 1.2.2; 10 found; start..end, strand, type, name):
    121..213     +  CDS            lacI (fragment): lac repressor; lacI; The lac repressor binds to the lac operator to inhibit transcription in E. coli. This inhibition can be relieved by adding lactose or isopropyl-β-D-thiogalactopyranoside (IPTG).
    268..295     -  terminator     rrnB T2 terminator: transcription terminator T2 from the E. coli rrnB gene
    427..470     +  terminator     rrnB T1 terminator: Escherichia coli rrnB; transcription terminator T1 from the E. coli rrnB gene
    517..553     -  CDS            lacZα (fragment): LacZα fragment of β-galactosidase; lacZ fragment
    569..668     +  protein_bind   attL1: mutant version of attL; recombination site for the Gateway® LR reaction LR Clonase™
    677..1282    +  CDS            lin28a: LN28A_DANRE - Also known as lin28. Experimental evidence at protein level: Swiss-Prot protein existence level 1. RNA-binding protein that inhibits processing of pre-let-7 miRNAs and regulates translation of mRNAs that control developmental timing, pluripotency and metabolism. Seems to recognize a common structural G-quartet (G4) feature in its miRNA and mRNA targets (By similarity). 'Translational enhancer' that drives specific mRNAs to polysomes and increases the efficiency of protein synthesis. Its association with the translational machinery and target mRNAs results in an increased number o
   1287..1386    -  protein_bind   attL2: mutant version of attL; recombination site for the Gateway® LR reaction LR Clonase™
   1404..1422    -  promoter       T7 promoter: promoter for bacteriophage T7 RNA polymerase
   1556..2365    +  CDS            KanR: aminoglycoside phosphotransferase; aph(3')-Ia; confers resistance to kanamycin in bacteria or G418 (Geneticin®) in eukaryotes
   2512..3100    +  rep_origin     ori: high-copy-number ColE1/pMB1/pBR322/pUC origin of replication
>Addgene plasmid #49009 | 1132 pME-Lin28 | depositor full sequence | sequence record 71939 | 1132 pME-Lin28 sequence 3160 bps
CTTTCCTGCGTTATCCCCTGATTCTGTGGATAACCGTATTACCGCCTTTGAGTGAGCTGATACCGCTCGC
CGCAGCCGAACGACCGAGCGCAGCGAGTCAGTGAGCGAGGAAGCGGAAGAGCGCCCAATACGCAAACCGC
CTCTCCCCGCGCGTTGGCCGATTCATTAATGCAGCTGGCACGACAGGTTTCCCGACTGGAAAGCGGGCAG
TGAGCGCAACGCAATTAATACGCGTACCGCTAGCCAGGAAGAGTTTGTAGAAACGCAAAAAGGCCATCCG
TCAGGATGGCCTTCTGCTTAGTTTGATGCCTGGCAGTTTATGGCGGGCGTCCTGCCCGCCACCCTCCGGG
CCGTTGCTTCACAACGTTCAAATCCGCTCCCGGCGGATTTGTCCTACTCAGGAGAGCGTTCACCGACAAA
CAACAGATAAAACGAAAGGCCCAGTCTTCCGACTGAGCCTTTCGTTTTATTTGATGCCTGGCAGTTCCCT
ACTCTCGCGTTAACGCTAGCATGGATGTTTTCCCAGTCACGACGTTGTAAAACGACGGCCAGTCTTAAGC
TCGGGCCCCAAATAATGATTTTATTTTGACTGATAGTGACCTGTTCGTTGCAACACATTGATGAGCAATG
CTTTTTTATAATGCCAACTTTGTACAAAAAAGCAGGCTGCGCCACCATGCCCCCGGCAAATCCGCATCTC
AATCACACAGGTGGATGTACAAAGACAGAGGAGGAAGAAGCCGCGAGCTCCGAGGAAGACTCAGGCTCTT
TTCACGGCTCTGGGGTCTGCAAATGGTTTAACGTGCGGATGGGCTTCGGATTTCTGTCCATGACCCACCG
GGAGGGCATCTGTCTGGACTCACCCGTGGATGTCTTCGTCCATCAGAGCAAGCTTCATATGGAGGGTTTT
CGCAGTCTGAAGGAAGGAGAAGCAGTGGAATTCACCTTTAAAAGATCCTCTAAGGGTCTGGAGTCCTTAC
AAGTGACGGGGCCTGGAGGGGCACCATGTGTGGGCAGCGAGAAGAAACCTAAGGGTACCCAAAAGAGGCG
GTCAAAAGGAGATCGATGCTTCAACTGTGGAGGACCCAATCATCATGCCAAAGAATGCCAGCTGCCACCT
CAGCCGAAAAAGTGCCATTTTTGCCAAAGCATCTCCCACATGGTGGCCAACTGCCCAATCAAAGCACAGC
AGTTGTCACCAGGATCTCAGGGCAAATCGACAACCTCAACAGGAGAAGAGGAGGACATGAGCCACACTCC
CTTACTGCCAGAGAGCACTGATTAGGACCCAGCTTTCTTGTACAAAGTTGGCATTATAAGAAAGCATTGC
TTATCAATTTGTTGCAACGAACAGGTCACTATCAGTCAAAATAAAATCATTATTTGCCATCCAGCTGATA
TCCCCTATAGTGAGTCGTATTACATGGTCATAGCTGTTTCCTGGCAGCTCTGGCCCGTGTCTCAAAATCT
CTGATGTTACATTGCACAAGATAAAATAATATCATCATGAACAATAAAACTGTCTGCTTACATAAACAGT
AATACAAGGGGTGTTATGAGCCATATTCAACGGGAAACGTCGAGGCCGCGATTAAATTCCAACATGGATG
CTGATTTATATGGGTATAAATGGGCTCGCGATAATGTCGGGCAATCAGGTGCGACAATCTATCGCTTGTA
TGGGAAGCCCGATGCGCCAGAGTTGTTTCTGAAACATGGCAAAGGTAGCGTTGCCAATGATGTTACAGAT
GAGATGGTCAGACTAAACTGGCTGACGGAATTTATGCCTCTTCCGACCATCAAGCATTTTATCCGTACTC
CTGATGATGCATGGTTACTCACCACTGCGATCCCCGGAAAAACAGCATTCCAGGTATTAGAAGAATATCC
TGATTCAGGTGAAAATATTGTTGATGCGCTGGCAGTGTTCCTGCGCCGGTTGCATTCGATTCCTGTTTGT
AATTGTCCTTTTAACAGCGATCGCGTATTTCGTCTCGCTCAGGCGCAATCACGAATGAATAACGGTTTGG
TTGATGCGAGTGATTTTGATGACGAGCGTAATGGCTGGCCTGTTGAACAAGTCTGGAAAGAAATGCATAA
ACTTTTGCCATTCTCACCGGATTCAGTCGTCACTCATGGTGATTTCTCACTTGATAACCTTATTTTTGAC
GAGGGGAAATTAATAGGTTGTATTGATGTTGGACGAGTCGGAATCGCAGACCGATACCAGGATCTTGCCA
TCCTATGGAACTGCCTCGGTGAGTTTTCTCCTTCATTACAGAAACGGCTTTTTCAAAAATATGGTATTGA
TAATCCTGATATGAATAAATTGCAGTTTCATTTGATGCTCGATGAGTTTTTCTAATCAGAATTGGTTAAT
TGGTTGTAACACTGGCAGAGCATTACGCTGACTTGACGGGACGGCGCAAGCTCATGACCAAAATCCCTTA
ACGTGAGTTACGCGTCGTTCCACTGAGCGTCAGACCCCGTAGAAAAGATCAAAGGATCTTCTTGAGATCC
TTTTTTTCTGCGCGTAATCTGCTGCTTGCAAACAAAAAAACCACCGCTACCAGCGGTGGTTTGTTTGCCG
GATCAAGAGCTACCAACTCTTTTTCCGAAGGTAACTGGCTTCAGCAGAGCGCAGATACCAAATACTGTTC
TTCTAGTGTAGCCGTAGTTAGGCCACCACTTCAAGAACTCTGTAGCACCGCCTACATACCTCGCTCTGCT
AATCCTGTTACCAGTGGCTGCTGCCAGTGGCGATAAGTCGTGTCTTACCGGGTTGGACTCAAGACGATAG
TTACCGGATAAGGCGCAGCGGTCGGGCTGAACGGGGGGTTCGTGCACACAGCCCAGCTTGGAGCGAACGA
CCTACACCGAACTGAGATACCTACAGCGTGAGCTATGAGAAAGCGCCACGCTTCCCGAAGGGAGAAAGGC
GGACAGGTATCCGGTAAGCGGCAGGGTCGGAACAGGAGAGCGCACGAGGGAGCTTCCAGGGGGAAACGCC
TGGTATCTTTATAGTCCTGTCGGGTTTCGCCACCTCTGACTTGAGCGTCGATTTTTGTGATGCTCGTCAG
GGGGGCGGAGCCTATGGAAAAACGCCAGCAACGCGGCCTTTTTACGGTTCCTGGCCTTTTGCTGGCCTTT
TGCTCACATG
