>Addgene plasmid #49009 | 1132 pME-Lin28 | addgene partial sequence | sequence record 73204 | M13pUC-fwd 5'-CCCAGTCACGACGTTGTAAAACG-3'
GCCCAATATGATTTTATTTTGACTGATAGTGACCTGTTCGTTGCAACAAATTGATGAGCAATGCTTTTTT
ATAATGCCAACTTTGTACAAAAAAGCAGGCTGCGCCACCATGCCCCCGGCAAATCCGCATCTCAATCACA
CAGGTGGATGTACAAAGACAGAGGAGGAAGAAGCCGCGAGCTCCGAGGAAGACTCAGGCTCTTTTCACGG
CTCTGGGGTCTGCAAATGGTTTAACGTGCGGATGGGCTTCGGATTTCTGTCCATGACCCACCGGGAGGGC
ATCTGTCTGGACTCACCCGTGGATGTCTTCGTCCATCAGAGCAAGCTTCATATGGAGGGTTTTCGCAGTC
TGAAGGAAGGAGAAGCAGTGGAATTCACCTTTAAAAGATCCTCTAAGGGTCTGGAGTCCTTACAAGTGAC
GGGGCCTGGAGGGGCACCATGTGTGGGCAGCGAGAAGAAACCTAAGGGTACCCAAAAGAGGCGGTCAAAA
GGAGATCGATGCTTCAACTGTGGAGGACCCAATCATCATGCCAAAGAATGCCAGCTGCCACCTCAGCCGA
AAAAGTGCCATTTTTGCCAAAGCATCTCCCACATGGTGGCCAACTGCCCAATCAAAGCACAGCAGTTGTC
ACCAGGATCTCAGGGCAAATCGACAACCTCAACAGGAGAAGAGGAGGACATGAGCCACACTCCCTTACTG
CCAGAGAGCACTGATTAGGACCCAGCTTTCTTGTACAAAGTTGGCATTATAAGAAAGCATTGCTTATCAA
TTTGTTGCAACGAACAGGTCACTATCAGTCAAAATAAAATCATTATTTGCCATCCAGCTGATATCCCCTA
TAGTGAGTCGTATTACATGGTCATAGCTGTTTCCTGGCAGCTCTGGCCCGTGTCTCAAAATCTCTGATGT
TACATTGCAC
